Addgene plasmid #183239: pcDNA3.1-HNF1B-WT-Flag-UTR
Purpose: Expression of FLAG tagged HNF1B
Depositing lab: Jorge Ferrer. Depositing organization: Imperial College London. Publication: The HASTER lncRNA promoter is a cis-acting transcriptional stabilizer of HNF1A. Beucher A, Miguel-Escalada I, Balboa D, De Vas MG, Maestro MA, Garcia-Hurtado J, Bernal A, Gonzalez-Franco R, Vargiu P, Heyn H, Ravassard P, Ortega S, Ferrer J. Nat Cell Biol. 2022 Oct 6. pii: 10.1038/s41556-022-00996-8. doi: 10.1038/s41556-022-00996-8. PubMed 36202974.
Backbone
  Vector backbone: pcDNA3.1-Flag-UTR
  Vector type: Mammalian Expression
Growth in bacteria
  Bacterial resistance: Ampicillin, 100 μg/mL
  Growth temperature: 37°C
  Growth strain: DH5alpha
  Copy number: High Copy
Gene/Insert
  Gene/Insert name: HNF1 homeobox B (alt name: HNF1B)
  Species: H. sapiens (human)
  Entrez Gene: HNF1B (a.k.a. ADTKD3, FJHN, HNF-1-beta, HNF-1B, HNF1beta, HNF2, HPC11, LF-B3, LFB3, MODY5, RCAD, T2D, TCF-2, TCF2, VHNF1)
  Promoter: CMV
  Tag / fusion protein: FLAG tag (C terminal on backbone)
  Cloning method: Gibson Cloning
  Sequencing primers: 5′ CGCAAATGGGCGGTAGGCGTG; 3′ actccattcgggtgttcttg
Terms and licenses: Academic/Nonprofit Terms; Industry Terms: Not Available to Industry
How to cite: pcDNA3.1-HNF1B-WT-Flag-UTR was a gift from Jorge Ferrer (Addgene plasmid # 183239 ; http://n2t.net/addgene:183239 ; RRID:Addgene_183239)
