[The description below was written by a language model from this plasmid's Addgene catalogue record and pLannotate feature annotations shown in this document.]
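Description:
pcDNA3.1-HNF1B-WT-Flag-UTR is a mammalian expression plasmid of about 6.9 kb, built on a modified pcDNA3.1 backbone (pcDNA3.1-Flag-UTR), that drives expression of wild-type human HNF1B (HNF1 homeobox B, also known as TCF2) carrying a C-terminal FLAG tag. It is maintained in E. coli through a high-copy ColE1/pUC-type origin and the AmpR β-lactamase gene for ampicillin selection. An f1 origin is also present, as are remnants of lac regulatory sequence typical of this vector family.

The HNF1B coding sequence, inserted by Gibson cloning, sits downstream of the human CMV immediate-early enhancer and promoter. A T7 promoter lies between the CMV promoter and the insert and could support in vitro transcription. The circular map is numbered so that the open reading frame ends at the coordinate wrap. It continues directly into the backbone-encoded FLAG epitope, which the annotation tool matched as a fragment of 3xFLAG. This is followed by the Xenopus laevis β-globin 3'-UTR, the "UTR" of the construct name and an element commonly used to provide a defined, stabilising 3' untranslated region. The bovine growth hormone polyadenylation signal then terminates the transcript. A separate cassette places the Sh ble gene (BleoR) under both the SV40 early promoter and the bacterial EM7 promoter, with an SV40 poly(A) signal, so Zeocin-type selection is possible in mammalian cells or bacteria. A few short annotated fragments, such as the truncated HIV-1 LTR match and the second ble fragment, are probably partial-homology hits rather than functional parts.

The stated purpose is expression of FLAG-tagged HNF1B. The epitope allows detection or immunoprecipitation of this transcription factor in transfected mammalian cells, and the associated work concerns transcriptional regulation of the related HNF1A locus.
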