Features (pLannotate 1.2.2; 23 found; start..end, strand, type, name):
      8..31      +  CDS            3xFLAG (fragment): three tandem FLAG® epitope tags
     35..160     +  3'UTR          Xenopus globin 3'-UTR: 3'-UTR of the major beta-globin gene of Xenopus laevis
    232..456     +  polyA_signal   bGH poly(A) signal: bovine growth hormone polyadenylation signal
    460..481     +  promoter       SV40 promoter (fragment): SV40 enhancer and early promoter
    502..930     +  rep_origin     f1 ori (sequence partly withheld): f1 bacteriophage origin of replication; arrow indicates direction of (+) strand synthesis
    944..1273    +  promoter       SV40 promoter: SV40 enhancer and early promoter
   1321..1368    +  promoter       EM7 promoter: synthetic bacterial promoter&nbsp
   1387..1761    +  CDS            BleoR: antibiotic-binding protein; Sh ble from Streptoalloteichus hindustanus; confers resistance to bleomycin, phleomycin, and Zeocin™
   1771..1896    +  CDS            ble (fragment): BLE_KLEPN - Experimental evidence at protein level: Swiss-Prot protein existence level 1. Binding protein with a strong affinity to the bleomycin family of antibiotics. Binds to CL990; an antimitotic-antibiotic compound. From Klebsiella pneumoniae.
   1891..2012    +  polyA_signal   SV40 poly(A) signal: SV40 polyadenylation signal
   2085..2101    -  protein_bind   lac operator: The lac repressor binds to the lac operator to inhibit transcription in E. coli. This inhibition can be relieved by adding lactose or isopropyl-β-D-thiogalactopyranoside (IPTG). lac repressor encoded by lacI
   2109..2139    -  promoter       lac promoter: promoter for the E. coli lac operon
   2154..2175    -  protein_bind   CAP binding site: CAP binding activates transcription in the presence of cAMP. E. coli catabolite activator protein
   2188..2280    -  CDS            lacI (fragment): lac repressor; lacI; The lac repressor binds to the lac operator to inhibit transcription in E. coli. This inhibition can be relieved by adding lactose or isopropyl-β-D-thiogalactopyranoside (IPTG).
   2463..3051    -  rep_origin     ori: high-copy-number ColE1/pMB1/pBR322/pUC origin of replication
   3222..4082    -  CDS            AmpR: β-lactamase; bla; confers resistance to ampicillin, carbenicillin, and related antibiotics
   4083..4187    -  promoter       AmpR promoter: bla
   4246..4298    -  misc_feature   bom (fragment): basis of mobility region from pBR322
   4453..4832    +  enhancer       CMV enhancer: human cytomegalovirus immediate early enhancer
   4833..5036    +  promoter       CMV promoter: human cytomegalovirus (CMV) immediate early promoter
   5032..5065    +  LTR            5' LTR (truncated) (fragment): truncated 5' long terminal repeat (LTR) from HIV-1
   5081..5099    +  promoter       T7 promoter: promoter for bacteriophage T7 RNA polymerase
   5176..6846    +  CDS            HNF1B: HNF1B_HUMAN - Also known as TCF2. Experimental evidence at protein level: Swiss-Prot protein existence level 1. Transcription factor, probably binds to the inverted palindrome 5'-GTTAATNATTAAC-3'. From Homo sapiens (Human).
>Addgene plasmid #183239 | pcDNA3.1-HNF1B-WT-Flag-UTR | addgene full sequence | sequence record 362709 | Addgene NGS Result
CACTAGTGACTACAAAGACGATGACGATAAATAAAACCAGCCTCAAGAACACCCGAATGGAGTCTCTAAG
CTACATAATACCAACTTACACTTTACAAAATGTTGTCCCCCAAAATGTAGCCATTCGTATCTGCTCCTAA
TAAAAAGAAAGTTTCTTCACCTGCAGATATCCAGCACAGTGGCGGCCGCTCGAGTCTAGAGGGCCCGTTT
AAACCCGCTGATCAGCCTCGACTGTGCCTTCTAGTTGCCAGCCATCTGTTGTTTGCCCCTCCCCCGTGCC
TTCCTTGACCCTGGAAGGTGCCACTCCCACTGTCCTTTCCTAATAAAATGAGGAAATTGCATCGCATTGT
CTGAGTAGGTGTCATTCTATTCTGGGGGGTGGGGTGGGGCAGGACAGCAAGGGGGAGGATTGGGAAGACA
ATAGCAGGCATGCTGGGGATGCGGTGGGCTCTATGGCTTCTGAGGCGGAAAGAACCAGCTGGGGCTCTAG
GGGGTATCCCC
[124 nt withheld, positions 502-625]
C
[91 nt withheld, positions 627-717]
A
[49 nt withheld, positions 719-767]
CCTTTGACGTTGGAGTCCACGTTCTTT
[37 nt withheld, positions 795-831]
ACCCTATCTCGGTCTATTCTTTTGATTTATAAGGGATTTTGCCGATTTCGGCCTATTGGTTAAAAAATGA
GCTGATTTAACAAAAATTTAACGCGAATTAATTCTGTGGAATGTGTGTCAGTTAGGGTGTGGAAAGTCCC
CAGGCTCCCCAGCAGGCAGAAGTATGCAAAGCATGCATCTCAATTAGTCAGCAACCAGGTGTGGAAAGTC
CCCAGGCTCCCCAGCAGGCAGAAGTATGCAAAGCATGCATCTCAATTAGTCAGCAACCATAGTCCCGCCC
CTAACTCCGCCCATCCCGCCCCTAACTCCGCCCAGTTCCGCCCATTCTCCGCCCCATGGCTGACTAATTT
TTTTTATTTATGCAGAGGCCGAGGCCGCCTCTGCCTCTGAGCTATTCCAGAAGTAGTGAGGAGGCTTTTT
TGGAGGCCTAGGCTTTTGCAAAAAGCTCCCGGGAGCTTGTATATCCATTTTCGGATCTGATCAGCACGTG
TTGACAATTAATCATCGGCATAGTATATCGGCATAGTATAATACGACAAGGTGAGGAACTAAACCATGGC
CAAGTTGACCAGTGCCGTTCCGGTGCTCACCGCGCGCGACGTCGCCGGAGCGGTCGAGTTCTGGACCGAC
CGGCTCGGGTTCTCCCGGGACTTCGTGGAGGACGACTTCGCCGGTGTGGTCCGGGACGACGTGACCCTGT
TCATCAGCGCGGTCCAGGACCAGGTGGTGCCGGACAACACCCTGGCCTGGGTGTGGGTGCGCGGCCTGGA
CGAGCTGTACGCCGAGTGGTCGGAGGTCGTGTCCACGAACTTCCGGGACGCCTCCGGGCCGGCCATGACC
GAGATCGGCGAGCAGCCGTGGGGGCGGGAGTTCGCCCTGCGCGACCCGGCCGGCAACTGCGTGCACTTCG
TGGCCGAGGAGCAGGACTGACACGTGCTACGAGATTTCGATTCCACCGCCGCCTTCTATGAAAGGTTGGG
CTTCGGAATCGTTTTCCGGGACGCCGGCTGGATGATCCTCCAGCGCGGGGATCTCATGCTGGAGTTCTTC
GCCCACCCCAACTTGTTTATTGCAGCTTATAATGGTTACAAATAAAGCAATAGCATCACAAATTTCACAA
ATAAAGCATTTTTTTCACTGCATTCTAGTTGTGGTTTGTCCAAACTCATCAATGTATCTTATCATGTCTG
TATACCGTCGACCTCTAGCTAGAGCTTGGCGTAATCATGGTCATAGCTGTTTCCTGTGTGAAATTGTTAT
CCGCTCACAATTCCACACAACATACGAGCCGGAAGCATAAAGTGTAAAGCCTGGGGTGCCTAATGAGTGA
GCTAACTCACATTAATTGCGTTGCGCTCACTGCCCGCTTTCCAGTCGGGAAACCTGTCGTGCCAGCTGCA
TTAATGAATCGGCCAACGCGCGGGGAGAGGCGGTTTGCGTATTGGGCGCTCTTCCGCTTCCTCGCTCACT
GACTCGCTGCGCTCGGTCGTTCGGCTGCGGCGAGCGGTATCAGCTCACTCAAAGGCGGTAATACGGTTAT
CCACAGAATCAGGGGATAACGCAGGAAAGAACATGTGAGCAAAAGGCCAGCAAAAGGCCAGGAACCGTAA
AAAGGCCGCGTTGCTGGCGTTTTTCCATAGGCTCCGCCCCCCTGACGAGCATCACAAAAATCGACGCTCA
AGTCAGAGGTGGCGAAACCCGACAGGACTATAAAGATACCAGGCGTTTCCCCCTGGAAGCTCCCTCGTGC
GCTCTCCTGTTCCGACCCTGCCGCTTACCGGATACCTGTCCGCCTTTCTCCCTTCGGGAAGCGTGGCGCT
TTCTCATAGCTCACGCTGTAGGTATCTCAGTTCGGTGTAGGTCGTTCGCTCCAAGCTGGGCTGTGTGCAC
GAACCCCCCGTTCAGCCCGACCGCTGCGCCTTATCCGGTAACTATCGTCTTGAGTCCAACCCGGTAAGAC
ACGACTTATCGCCACTGGCAGCAGCCACTGGTAACAGGATTAGCAGAGCGAGGTATGTAGGCGGTGCTAC
AGAGTTCTTGAAGTGGTGGCCTAACTACGGCTACACTAGAAGAACAGTATTTGGTATCTGCGCTCTGCTG
AAGCCAGTTACCTTCGGAAAAAGAGTTGGTAGCTCTTGATCCGGCAAACAAACCACCGCTGGTAGCGGTG
GTTTTTTTGTTTGCAAGCAGCAGATTACGCGCAGAAAAAAAGGATCTCAAGAAGATCCTTTGATCTTTTC
TACGGGGTCTGACGCTCAGTGGAACGAAAACTCACGTTAAGGGATTTTGGTCATGAGATTATCAAAAAGG
ATCTTCACCTAGATCCTTTTAAATTAAAAATGAAGTTTTAAATCAATCTAAAGTATATATGAGTAAACTT
GGTCTGACAGTTACCAATGCTTAATCAGTGAGGCACCTATCTCAGCGATCTGTCTATTTCGTTCATCCAT
AGTTGCCTGACTCCCCGTCGTGTAGATAACTACGATACGGGAGGGCTTACCATCTGGCCCCAGTGCTGCA
ATGATACCGCGAGACCCACGCTCACCGGCTCCAGATTTATCAGCAATAAACCAGCCAGCCGGAAGGGCCG
AGCGCAGAAGTGGTCCTGCAACTTTATCCGCCTCCATCCAGTCTATTAATTGTTGCCGGGAAGCTAGAGT
AAGTAGTTCGCCAGTTAATAGTTTGCGCAACGTTGTTGCCATTGCTACAGGCATCGTGGTGTCACGCTCG
TCGTTTGGTATGGCTTCATTCAGCTCCGGTTCCCAACGATCAAGGCGAGTTACATGATCCCCCATGTTGT
GCAAAAAAGCGGTTAGCTCCTTCGGTCCTCCGATCGTTGTCAGAAGTAAGTTGGCCGCAGTGTTATCACT
CATGGTTATGGCAGCACTGCATAATTCTCTTACTGTCATGCCATCCGTAAGATGCTTTTCTGTGACTGGT
GAGTACTCAACCAAGTCATTCTGAGAATAGTGTATGCGGCGACCGAGTTGCTCTTGCCCGGCGTCAATAC
GGGATAATACCGCGCCACATAGCAGAACTTTAAAAGTGCTCATCATTGGAAAACGTTCTTCGGGGCGAAA
ACTCTCAAGGATCTTACCGCTGTTGAGATCCAGTTCGATGTAACCCACTCGTGCACCCAACTGATCTTCA
GCATCTTTTACTTTCACCAGCGTTTCTGGGTGAGCAAAAACAGGAAGGCAAAATGCCGCAAAAAAGGGAA
TAAGGGCGACACGGAAATGTTGAATACTCATACTCTTCCTTTTTCAATATTATTGAAGCATTTATCAGGG
TTATTGTCTCATGAGCGGATACATATTTGAATGTATTTAGAAAAATAAACAAATAGGGGTTCCGCGCACA
TTTCCCCGAAAAGTGCCACCTGACGTCGACGGATCGGGAGATCTCCCGATCCCCTATGGTGCACTCTCAG
TACAATCTGCTCTGATGCCGCATAGTTAAGCCAGTATCTGCTCCCTGCTTGTGTGTTGGAGGTCGCTGAG
TAGTGCGCGAGCAAAATTTAAGCTACAACAAGGCAAGGCTTGACCGACAATTGCATGAAGAATCTGCTTA
GGGTTAGGCGTTTTGCGCTGCTTCGCGATGTACGGGCCAGATATACGCGTTGACATTGATTATTGACTAG
TTATTAATAGTAATCAATTACGGGGTCATTAGTTCATAGCCCATATATGGAGTTCCGCGTTACATAACTT
ACGGTAAATGGCCCGCCTGGCTGACCGCCCAACGACCCCCGCCCATTGACGTCAATAATGACGTATGTTC
CCATAGYAACGCCAATAGGGACTTTCCATTGACGTCAATGGGTGGAGTATTTACGGTAAACTGCCCACTT
GGCAGTACATCAAGTGTATCATATGCCAAGTACGCCCCCTATTGACGTCAATGACGGTAAATGGCCCGCC
TGGCATTATGCCCAGTACATGACCTTATGGGACTTTCCTACTTGGCAGTACATCTACGTATTAGTCATCG
CTATTACCATGGTGATGCGGTTTTGGCAGTACATCAATGGGCGTGGATAGCGGTTTGACTCACGGGGATT
TCCAAGTCTCCACCCCATTGACGTCAATGGGAGTTTGTTTTGGCACCAAAATCAACGGGACTTTCCAAAA
TGTCGTAACAACTCCGCCCCATTGACGCAAATGGGCGGTAGGCGTGTACGGTGGGAGGTCTATATAAGCA
GAGCTCTCTGGCTAACTAGAGAACCCACTGCTTACTGGCTTATCGAAATTAATACGACTCACTATAGGGA
GACCCAAGCTGGCTAGCGTTTAAACTTAAGCTTGGTACCGAGCTCGGATCCACTAGTCCAGTGTGGTGGG
CACCATGGTGTCCAAGCTCACGTCGCTCCAGCAAGAACTCCTGAGCGCCCTGCTGAGCTCCGGGGTCACC
AAGGAGGTGCTGGTTCAGGCCTTGGAGGAGTTGCTGCCATCCCCGAACTTCGGGGTGAAGCTGGAGACGC
TGCCCCTGTCCCCTGGCAGCGGGGCCGAGCCCGACACCAAGCCGGTCTTCCATACTCTCACCAACGGCCA
CGCCAAGGGCCGCTTGTCCGGCGACGAGGGCTCCGAGGACGGCGACGACTATGACACACCTCCCATCCTC
AAGGAGCTGCAGGCGCTCAACACCGAGGAGGCGGCGGAGCAGCGGGCGGAGGTGGACCGGATGCTCAGTG
AGGACCCTTGGAGGGCTGCTAAAATGATCAAGGGTTACATGCAGCAACACAACATCCCCCAGAGGGAGGT
GGTCGATGTCACCGGCCTGAACCAGTCGCACCTCTCCCAGCATCTCAACAAGGGCACCCCTATGAAGACC
CAGAAGCGTGCCGCTCTGTACACCTGGTACGTCAGAAAGCAACGAGAGATCCTCCGACAATTCAACCAGA
CAGTCCAGAGTTCTGGAAATATGACAGACAAAAGCAGTCAGGATCAGCTGCTGTTTCTCTTTCCAGAGTT
CAGTCAACAGAGCCATGGGCCTGGGCAGTCCGATGATGCCTGCTCTGAGCCCACCAACAAGAAGATGCGC
CGCAACCGGTTCAAATGGGGGCCCGCGTCCCAGCAAATCTTGTACCAGGCCTACGATCGGCAAAAGAACC
CCAGCAAGGAAGAGAGAGAGGCCTTAGTGGAGGAATGCAACAGGGCAGAATGTTTGCAGCGAGGGGTGTC
CCCCTCCAAAGCCCACGGCCTGGGCTCCAACTTGGTCACTGAGGTCCGTGTCTACAACTGGTTTGCAAAC
CGCAGGAAGGAGGAGGCATTCCGGCAAAAGCTGGCCATGGACGCCTATAGCTCCAACCAGACTCACAGCC
TGAACCCTCTGCTCTCCCACGGCTCCCCCCACCACCAGCCCAGCTCCTCTCCTCCAAACAAGCTGTCAGG
AGTGCGCTACAGCCAGCAGGGAAACAATGAGATCACTTCCTCCTCAACAATCAGTCACCATGGCAACAGC
GCCATGGTGACCAGCCAGTCGGTTTTACAGCAAGTCTCCCCAGCCAGCCTGGACCCAGGCCACAATCTCC
TCTCACCTGATGGTAAAATGATCTCAGTCTCAGGAGGAGGTTTGCCCCCAGTCAGCACCTTGACGAATAT
CCACAGCCTCTCCCACCATAATCCCCAGCAATCTCAAAACCTCATCATGACACCCCTCTCTGGAGTCATG
GCAATTGCACAAAGCCTCAACACCTCCCAAGCACAGAGTGTCCCTGTCATCAACAGTGTGGCCGGCAGCC
TGGCAGCCCTGCAGCCCGTCCAGTTCTCCCAGCAGCTGCACAGCCCTCACCAGCAGCCCCTCATGCAGCA
GAGCCCAGGCAGCCACATGGCCCAGCAGCCCTTCATGGCAGCTGTGACTCAGCTGCAGAACTCACACATG
TACGCACACAAGCAGGAACCCCCCCAGTATTCCCACACCTCCCGGTTTCCATCTGCAATGGTGGTCACAG
ATACCAGCAGCATCAGTACACTCACCAACATGTCTTCAAGTAAACAGTGTCCTCTACAAGCCTGGGAATT
